>Addgene plasmid #231256 | pAVEC0_N-mNeonGreen | addgene full sequence | sequence record 461070 | Addgene NGS Result
TTGAGATCCTTTTTTTCTGCGCGTAATCTGCTGCTTGCAAACAAAAAAACCACCGCTACCAGCGGTGGTT
TGTTTGCCGGATCAAGAGCTACCAACTCTTTTTCCGAAGGTAACTGGCTTCAGCAGAGCGCAGATACCAA
ATACTGTTCTTCTAGTGTAGCCGTAGTTAGGCCACCACTTCAAGAACTCTGTAGCACCGCCTACATACCT
CGCTCTGCTAATCCTGTTACCAGTGGCTGCTGCCAGTGGCGATAAGTCGTGTCTTACCGGGTTGGACTCA
AGACGATAGTTACCGGATAAGGCGCAGCGGTCGGGCTGAACGGGGGGTTCGTGCACACAGCCCAGCTTGG
AGCGAACGACCTACACCGAACTGAGATACCTACAGCGTGAGCTATGAGAAAGCGCCACGCTTCCCGAAGG
GAGAAAGGCGGACAGGTATCCGGTAAGCGGCAGGGTCGGAACAGGAGAGCGCACGAGGGAGCTTCCAGGG
GGAAACGCCTGGTATCTTTATAGTCCTGTCGGGTTTCGCCACCTCTGACTTGAGCGTCGATTTTTGTGAT
GCTCGTCAGGGGGGCGGAGCCTATGGAAAAACGCCAGCAACGCGGCCTTTTTACGGTTCCTGGCCTTTTG
CTGGCCTTTTGCTCACATGTTCTTTCCTGCGTTATCCCCTGATTCTGTGGATAACCGTATTACCGCCTTT
GAGTGACTGAAGAACCGAGCGCCGCCGTCTAAAAAGGTGATGTGTATTTGAGTAAAACAGCTTGCGTCAT
GCGGTCGCTGCGTATATGATGCGATGAGTAAATAAACAAATACGCAAGGGGAACGCATGAAGGTTATCGC
TGTACTTAACCAGAAAGGCGGGTCAGGCAAGACGACCATCGCAACCCATCTAGCCCGCGCCCTGCAACTC
GCCGGGGCCGATGTTCTGTTAGTCGATTCCGATCCCCAGGGCAGTGCCCGCGATTGGGCGGCCGTGCGGG
AAGATCAACCGCTAACCGTTGTCGGCATCGACCGCCCGACGATTGACCGCGACGTGAAGGCCATCGGCCG
GCGCGACTTCGTAGTGATCGACGGAGCGCCCCAGGCGGCGGACTTGGCTGTGTCCGCGATCAAGGCAGCC
GACTTCGTGCTGATTCCGGTGCAGCCAAGCCCTTACGACATATGGGCCACCGCCGACCTGGTGGAGCTGG
TTAAGCAGCGCATTGAGGTCACGGATGGAAGGCTACAAGCGGCCTTTGTCGTGTCGCGGGCGATCAAAGG
CACGCGCATCGGCGGTGAGGTTGCCGAGGCGCTGGCCGGGTACGAGCTGCCCATTCTTGAGTCCCGTATC
ACGCAGCGCGTGAGCTACCCAGGCACTGCCGCCGCCGGCACAACCGTTCTTGAATCAGAACCCGAGGGCG
ACGCTGCCCGCGAGGTCCAGGCGCTGGCCGCTGAAATTAAATCAAAACTCATTTGAGTTAATGAGGTAAA
GAGAAAATGAGCAAAAGCACAAACACGCTAAGTGCCGGCCGTCCGAGCGCACGCAGCAGCAAGGCTGCAA
CGTTGGCCAGCCTGGCAGACACGCCAGCCATGAAGCGGGTCAACTTTCAGTTGCCGGCGGAGGATCACAC
CAAGCTGAAGATGTACGCGGTACGCCAAGGCAAGACCATTACCGAGCTGCTATCTGAATACATCGCGCAG
CTACCAGAGTAAATGAGCAAATGAATAAATGAGTAGATGAATTTTAGCGGCTAAAGGAGGCGGCATGGAA
AATCAAGAACAACCAGGCACCGACGCCGTGGAATGCCCCATGTGTGGAGGAACGGGCGGTTGGCCAGGCG
TAAGCGGCTGGGTTGCCTGCCGGCCCTGCAATGGCACTGGAACCCCCAAGCCCGAGGAATCGGCGTGAGC
GGTCGCAAACCATCCGGCCCGGTACAAATCGGCGCGGCGCTGGGTGATGACCTGGTGGAGAAGTTGAAGG
CCGCGCAGGCCGCCCAGCGGCAACGCATCGAGGCAGAAGCACGCCCCGGTGAATCGTGGCAAGCGGCCGC
TGATCGAATCCGCAAAGAATCCCGGCAACCGCCGGCAGCCGGTGCGCCGTCGATTAGGAAGCCGCCCAAG
GGCGACGAGCAACCAGATTTTTTCGTTCCGATGCTCTATGACGTGGGCACCCGCGATAGTCGCAGCATCA
TGGACGTGGCCGTTTTCCGTCTGTCGAAGCGTGACCGACGAGCTGGCGAGGTGATCCGCTACGAGCTTCC
AGACGGGCACGTAGAGGTTTCCGCAGGGCCGGCCGGCATGGCCAGTGTGTGGGATTACGACCTGGTACTG
ATGGCGGTTTCCCATCTAACCGAATCCATGAACCGATACCGGGAAGGGAAGGGAGACAAGCCCGGCCGCG
TGTTCCGTCCACACGTTGCGGACGTACTCAAGTTCTGCCGGCGAGCCGATGGCGGAAAGCAGAAAGACGA
CCTGGTAGAAACCTGCATTCGGTTAAACACCACGCACGTTGCCATGCAGCGTACGAAGAAGGCCAAGAAC
GGCCGCCTGGTGACGGTATCCGAGGGTGAAGCCTTGATTAGCCGCTACAAGATCGTAAAGAGCGAAACCG
GGCGGCCGGAGTACATCGAGATCGAGCTAGCTGATTGGATGTACCGCGAGATCACAGAAGGCAAGAACCC
GGACGTGCTGACGGTTCACCCCGATTACTTTTTGATCGATCCCGGCATCGGCCGTTTTCTCTACCGCCTG
GCACGCCGCGCCGCAGGCAAGGCAGAAGCCAGATGGTTGTTCAAGACGATCTACGAACGCAGTGGCAGCG
CCGGAGAGTTCAAGAAGTTCTGTTTCACCGTGCGCAAGCTGATCGGGTCAAATGACCTGCCGGAGTACGA
TTTGAAGGAGGAGGCGGGGCAGGCTGGCCCGATCCTAGTCATGCGCTACCGCAACCTGATCGAGGGCGAA
GCATCCGCCGGTTCCTAATGTACGGAGCAGATGCTAGGGCAAATTGCCCTAGCAGGGGAAAAAGGTCGAA
AAGGTCTCTTTCCTGTGGATAGCACGTACATTGGGAACCCAAAGCCGTACATTGGGAACCGGAACCCGTA
CATTGGGAACCCAAAGCCGTACATTGGGAACCGGTCACACATGTAAGTGACTGATATAAAAGAGAAAAAA
GGCGATTTTTCCGCCTAAAACTCTTTAAAACTTATTAAAACTCTTAAAACCCGCCTGGCCTGTGCATAAC
TGTCTGGCCAGCGCACAGCCGAAGAGCTGCAAAAAGCGCCTACCCTTCGGTCGCTGCGCTCCCTACGCCC
CGCCGCTTCGCGTCGGCCTATCGCGGCCGCTGGCCGCTCAAAAATGGCTGGCCTACGGCCAGGCAATCTA
CCAGCGCGCGGACAAGCTAGGATTGGCAGGATATATTCAGTTGTAAATGCGAGCTGTTGGCTGGCTGGTG
GCAGGATATATTCAGTTGTAAATAAATTGACGCTTAGACAACTTAATAACACATTGCGGACGTTTTTAAT
GTACTGAATTAACGCCGAATTAATTCGAGCTCTCTAGAATCGTCGACTCGAGACTAGAGCCAAGCTGATC
TCCTTTGCCCCGGAGATCACCATGGACGACTTTCTCTATCTCTACGATCTAGGAAGAAAGTTCGACGGAG
AAGGTGACGATACCATGTTCACCACCGATAATGAGAAGATTAGCCTCTTCAATTTCAGAAAGAATGCTGA
CCCACAGATGGTTAGAGAGGCTTACGCGGCAGGTCTCATCAAGACGATCTACCCGAGTAATAATCTCCAG
GAGATCAAATACCTTCCCAAGAAGGTTAAAGATGCAGTCAAAAGATTCAGGACTAACTGCATCAAGAACA
CAGAGAAAGATATATTTCTCAAGATCAGAAGTACTATTCCAGTATGGACGATTCAAGGCTTGCTTCATAA
ACCAAGGCAAGTAATAGAGATTGGAGTCTCTAAGAAAGTAGTTCCTACTGAATCAAAGGCCATGGAGTCA
AAAATTCAGATCGAGGATCTAACAGAACTCGCCGTGAAGACTGGCGAACAGTTCATACAGAGTCTTTTAC
GACTCAATGACAAGAAGAAAATCTTCGTCAACATGGTGGAGCACGACACTCTCGTCTACTCCAAGAATAT
CAAAGATACAGTCTCAGAAGACCAAAGGGCTATTGAGACTTTTCAACAAAGGGTAATATCGGGAAACCTC
CTCGGATTCCATTGCCCAGCTATCTGTCACTTCATCAAAAGGACAGTAGAAAAGGAAGGTGGCACCTACA
AATGCCATCATTGCGATAAAGGAAAGGCTATCGTTCAAGATGCCTCTGCCGACAGTGGTCCCAAAGATGG
ACCCCCACCCACGAGGAGCATCGTGGAAAAAGAAGACGTTCCAACCACGTCTTCAAAGCAAGTGGATTGA
TGTGATATCTCCACTGACGTAAGGGATGACGCACAATCCCACTATCCTTCGCAATGAGACTTTTCAACAA
AGGGTAATATCGGGAAACCTCCTCGGATTCCATTGCCCAGCTATCTGTCACTTCATCAAAAGGACAGTAG
AAAAGGAAGGTGGCACCTACAAATGCCATCATTGCGATAAAGGAAAGGCTATCGTTCAAGATGCCTCTGC
CGACAGTGGTCCCAAAGATGGACCCCCACCCACGAGGAGCATCGTGGAAAAAGAAGACGTTCCAACCACG
TCTTCAAAGCAAGTGGATTGATGTGATATCTCCACTGACGTAAGGGATGACGCACAATCCCACTATCCTT
CGCAAGACCCTTCCTCTATATAAGGAAGTTCATTTCATTTGGAGAGAGGCCTATTTTTACAACAATTACC
AACAACAACAAACAACAAACAACATTACAATTACTATTTACAATTACAGGCCTCCCGGGACCATGGTGAG
TAAAGGTGAAGAAGATAACATGGCGTCTTTGCCAGCTACTCACGAACTTCACATCTTCGGTTCTATCAAC
GGTGTTGATTTCGACATGGTTGGTCAAGGAACTGGAAACCCAAACGATGGATACGAAGAACTTAACCTTA
AGTCTACTAAGGGTGATCTTCAATTCTCTCCATGGATCTTGGTTCCTCACATTGGTTACGGTTTCCACCA
GTACTTGCCTTACCCTGATGGTATGTCTCCTTTCCAGGCTGCTATGGTTGACGGTTCTGGTTATCAGGTT
CACCGTACTATGCAGTTCGAAGACGGTGCTTCTTTGACTGTTAACTATCGTTATACATATGAAGGATCTC
ACATCAAGGGAGAAGCTCAGGTGAAGGGAACAGGATTCCCTGCTGACGGTCCTGTTATGACTAACTCTCT
CACTGCAGCTGATTGGTGTCGTTCTAAGAAGACGTACCCAAATGATAAGACCATCATCTCCACTTTCAAA
TGGAGCTACACTACTGGTAATGGAAAGAGGTACCGTTCTACTGCTAGGACTACTTACACATTCGCTAAGC
CTATGGCTGCTAACTACCTCAAGAACCAGCCAATGTACGTTTTCAGGAAGACAGAGTTGAAGCACTCTAA
GACTGAGTTGAACTTCAAGGAATGGCAGAAGGCTTTCACTGATGTGATGGGAATGGATGAGCTTTACAAG
GGGTCAGGAAGCGAAACACCAGGAACATCAGAAAGTGCAACACCAGAATCTGGATCCGGCTCTGAAACTC
CTGGTACTAGTGAATCGGCTACCCCTGAATCAGGGTCCTGATCACGGCCATGCTAGAGTCCGCAAAAATC
ACCAGTCTCTCTCTACAAATCTATCTCTCTCTATTTTTCTCCAGAATAATGTGTGAGTAGTTCCCAGATA
AGGGAATTAGGGTTCTTATAGGGTTTCGCTCATGTGTTGAGCATATAAGAAACCCTTAGTATGTATTTGT
ATTTGTAAAATACTTCTATCAATAAAATTTCTAATTCCTAAAACCAAAATCCAGTGACCTGGTAACCTGG
CAGGATATATGCGGTTGTAATTTTGGCAGGATATATGCGGTTGTAATTCATTTTTATTGTCTAAATTTCT
GTATTTGTTTGTTTGCAATTAGATCCACGTTGTGTCTCAAAATCTCTGATGTTACATTGCACAAGATAAA
AATATATCATCATGAACAATAAAACTGTCTGCTTACATAAACAGTAATACAAGGGGTGTTATGAGCCATA
TTCAACGGGAAACGTCGAGGCCGCGATTAAATTCCAACATGGATGCTGATTTATATGGGTATAAATGGGC
TCGCGATAATGTCGGGCAATCAGGTGCGACAATCTATCGCTTGTATGGGAAGCCCGATGCGCCAGAGTTG
TTTCTGAAACATGGCAAAGGTAGCGTTGCCAATGATGTTACAGATGAGATGGTCAGACTAAACTGGCTGA
CGGAATTTATGCCTCTTCCGACCATCAAGCATTTTATCCGTACTCCTGATGATGCATGGTTACTCACCAC
TGCGATCCCCGGAAAAACAGCATTCCAGGTATTAGAAGAATATCCTGATTCAGGTGAAAATATTGTTGAT
GCGCTGGCAGTGTTCCTGCGCCGGTTGCATTCGATTCCTGTTTGTAATTGTCCTTTTAACAGCGATCGCG
TATTTCGTCTCGCTCAGGCGCAATCACGAATGAATAACGGTTTGGTTGATGCGAGTGATTTTGATGACGA
GCGTAATGGCTGGCCTGTTGAACAAGTCTGGAAAGAAATGCATAAACTTTTGCCATTCTCACCGGATTCA
GTCGTCACTCATGGTGATTTCTCACTTGATAACCTTATTTTTGACGAGGGGAAATTAATAGGTTGTATTG
ATGTTGGACGAGTCGGAATCGCAGACCGATACCAGGATCTTGCCATCCTATGGAACTGCCTCGGTGAGTT
TTCTCCTTCATTACAGAAACGGCTTTTTCAAAAATATGGTATTGATAATCCTGATATGAATAAATTGCAG
TTTCATTTGATGCTCGATGAGTTTTTCTAATCAGAATTGGTTAATTGGTTGTAACACTGGCAGAGCATTA
CGCTGACTTGACGGGACGGCGCAAGCTCATGACCAAAATCCCTTAACGTGAGTTACGCGTCGTTCCACTG
AGCGTCAGACCCCGTAGAAAAGATCAAAGGATCTTC
Features (pLannotate 1.2.2; 12 found; start..end, strand, type, name):
      1..589     +  rep_origin     ori: high-copy-number ColE1/pMB1/pBR322/pUC origin of replication
    827..1456    +  CDS            pVS1 StaA: stability protein from the Pseudomonas plasmid pVS1 (Heeb et al., 2000)
   1885..2958    +  CDS            pVS1 RepA: replication protein from the Pseudomonas plasmid pVS1 (Heeb et al., 2000)
   3024..3218    +  rep_origin     pVS1 oriV: origin of replication for the Pseudomonas plasmid pVS1 (Heeb et al., 2000)
   3385..3408    +  misc_feature   LB T-DNA repeat: left border repeat from octopine Ach5 T-DNA
   3430..3453    +  misc_feature   LB T-DNA repeat: left border repeat from octopine Ach5 T-DNA
   4164..4464    +  promoter       CaMV 35S promoter (fragment): strong constitutive promoter from cauliflower mosaic virus
   4465..4806    +  promoter       CaMV 35S promoter: strong constitutive promoter from cauliflower mosaic virus
   4822..4877    +  misc_feature   TMV Ω: translational enhancer from the tobacco mosaic virus 5'-leader sequence (Gallie et al., 1988)
   4893..5600    +  CDS            mNeonGreen: mNeonGreen is a basic (constitutively fluorescent) green/yellow fluorescent protein published in 2013, derived from Branchiostoma lanceolatum. It is reported to be a very rapidly-maturing monomer with moderate acid sensitivity.
   5776..5935    +  polyA_signal   CaMV poly(A) signal (fragment): cauliflower mosaic virus polyadenylation signal
   6151..6960    +  CDS            KanR: aminoglycoside phosphotransferase; aph(3')-Ia; confers resistance to kanamycin in bacteria or G418 (Geneticin®) in eukaryotes
