[The description below was written by a language model from this plasmid's Addgene catalogue record and pLannotate feature annotations shown in this document.]
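Description:
pAVEC0_N-mNeonGreen is an empty plant expression backbone of about 7.1 kb, built as a compact binary vector from fragments of pENTR, pEG103 and NPTII. It is meant for making fusion proteins that carry mNeonGreen at their N terminus. It has two replication systems. A high-copy ColE1/pUC-type origin supports propagation in E. coli. The pVS1 module (oriV, the RepA replication protein and the StaA stability protein) is the standard arrangement for stable maintenance in Agrobacterium. Bacterial selection is by kanamycin, through an aminoglycoside phosphotransferase gene of the aph(3')-Ia type.

The expression cassette follows two tandem left-border T-DNA repeats. It is driven by a CaMV 35S promoter preceded by an additional 35S fragment, which looks like an enhanced or duplicated 35S arrangement giving strong constitutive transcription. The TMV Ω leader follows and acts as a translational enhancer. Next comes the mNeonGreen coding sequence, a bright, fast-maturing monomeric green/yellow fluorescent protein, and a CaMV polyadenylation signal terminates the cassette. No gene is present in the primary locus. A coding sequence of interest would be inserted in the gap between mNeonGreen and the terminator so that it is expressed as an mNeonGreen–protein fusion, though the record does not annotate the cloning site or describe the cloning method.

The automated feature table shows no right-border repeat and no separate plant-selectable marker cassette. About 700 nt between the left borders and the promoter are also unannotated, so these elements may be present but undetected. The vector is typically suited to Agrobacterium-mediated expression in plants for studying protein localisation and dynamics by fluorescence imaging.
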