Addgene plasmid #231256: pAVEC0_N-mNeonGreen
Purpose: (Empty Backbone) For expressing fusion proteins with N terminally tagged mNeonGreen in plants
Depositing lab: Jacob Brunkard. Depositing organization: University of Wisconsin, Madison. Publication: Seamless, modular binary vectors for plant cell and molecular biology. Greenhalgh R, Horner W, Klimpel KA, Chatterjee S, Scarpin MR, Brunkard JO. Plant Biotechnol J. 2025 Jun 26. doi: 10.1111/pbi.70233. PubMed 40574375.
Backbone
  Vector backbone: Backbone assembled from fragments of pENTR, pEG103, and NPTII
  Vector type: Plant Expression
  Tag / fusion protein: mNeonGreen (N terminal on insert)
Growth in bacteria
  Bacterial resistance: Kanamycin, 50 μg/mL
  Growth temperature: 37°C
  Growth strain: DH5alpha
  Copy number: Unknown
Gene/Insert
  Gene/Insert name: None
  Mutation: N/A
  Tag / fusion protein: mNeonGreen (N terminal on insert)
Terms and licenses: Academic/Nonprofit Terms; Industry Terms: Not Available to Industry
Depositor comments: No gene inserted in primary locus, this is a vector backbone.
How to cite: pAVEC0_N-mNeonGreen was a gift from Jacob Brunkard (Addgene plasmid # 231256 ; http://n2t.net/addgene:231256 ; RRID:Addgene_231256)
